>Addgene plasmid #69167 | LD114 | depositor full sequence | sequence record 121955 | Full Sequence
CTAAATTGTAAGCGTTAATATTTTGTTAAAATTCGCGTTAAATTTTTGTTAAATCAGCTCATTTTTTAAC
CAATAGGCCGAAATCGGCAAAATCCCTTATAAATCAAAAGAATAGACCGAGATAGGGT
[37 nt withheld, positions 129-165]
AAAGAACGTGGACTCCAACGTCAAAGG
[49 nt withheld, positions 193-241]
T
[91 nt withheld, positions 243-333]
G
[124 nt withheld, positions 335-458]
CCCATTCGCCATTCAGGCTGCGCAACTGTTGGGAAGGGCGATCGGTGCGGGCCTCTTCGCTATTACGCCA
GCTGGCGAAAGGGGGATGTGCTGCAAGGCGATTAAGTTGGGTAACGCCAGGGTTTTCCCAGTCACGACGT
TGTAAAACGACGGCCAGTGAGCGCGCGTAATACGACTCACTATAGGGCGAATTGGAGCTCCACCGCGGAA
CGATTCCATCAACATCATGTGGAAGTATATTAGCTTCTTCTCAGACATTCTTATGATTAAACTTCCCTAC
ACAAATAAAATCTGTGAACAACCCATGTTTGAGTTTTCCGATAGCATACAGACAGTAGTACAAAGGTTGA
TCAAGCTTATCATAAATATTTTACAGATATGTAGACATTTGAAACTCGTACCTTCAACACCCATGGATAT
CCCATGGCTACTGGACCAGTACGATGTGGATGGGCTGTTCTATAATATGGTGAAACGGAACAAGATGAAG
TGTAGGTCCGTCTCGCTATATTGGACTTTTGGGATGTTGTACTCGATGGTTTTGGATAACATGAATAATC
CACAAAGAGGACATCCTGCAAGGCGGACCGCACCACCTCCAACAGTCACAGGACCTCATGACCGATGGTA
CGTGGTAGGCGCTTCGTACGCTGCAGGTCGACGGATCGGTGACGGTGCTGGTTTAATTAACATGTCTAAA
GGTGAAGAATTATTCACTGGTGTTGTCCCAATTTTGGTTGAATTAGATGGTGATGTTAATGGTCACAAAT
TTTCTGTCTCCGGTGAAGGTGAAGGTGATGCTACTTACGGTAAATTGACCTTAAAATTTATTTGTACTAC
TGGTAAATTGCCAGTTCCATGGCCAACCTTAGTCACTACTTTAACTTATGGTGTTCAATGTTTTTCTAGA
TACCCAGATCATATGAAACAACATGACTTTTTCAAGTCTGCCATGCCAGAAGGTTATGTTCAAGAAAGAA
CTATTTTTTTCAAAGATGACGGTAACTACAAGACCAGAGCTGAAGTCAAGTTTGAAGGTGATACCTTAGT
TAATAGAATCGAATTAAAAGGTATTGATTTTAAAGAAGATGGTAACATTTTAGGTCACAAATTGGAATAC
AACTATAACTCTCACAATGTTTACATCATGGCTGACAAACAAAAGAATGGTATCAAAGTTAACTTCAAAA
TTAGACACAACATTGAAGATGGTTCTGTTCAATTAGCTGACCATTATCAACAAAATACTCCAATTGGTGA
TGGTCCAGTCTTGTTACCAGACAACCATTACTTATCCACTCAATCTGCCTTATCCAAAGATCCAAACGAA
AAGAGAGACCACATGGTCTTGTTAGAATTTGTTACTGCTGCTGGTATTACCCATGGTATGGATGAATTGT
ACAAATAAGGCGCGCCACTTCTAAATAAGCGAATTTCTTATGATTTATGATTTTTATTATTAAATAAGTT
ATAAAAAAAATAAGTGTATACAAATTTTAAAGTGACTCTTAGGTTTTAAAACGAAAATTCTTATTCTTGA
GTAACTCTTTCCTGTAGGTCAGGTTGCTTTCTCAGGTATAGTATGAGGTCGCTCTTATTGACCACACCTC
TACCGGCAGATCCGCTAGGGATAACAGGGTAATATAGATCTGTTTAGCTTGCCTCGTCCCCGCCGGGTCA
CCCGGCCAGCGACATGGAGGCCCAGAATACCCTCCTTGACAGTCTTGACGTGCGCAGCTCAGGGGCATGA
TGTGACTGTCGCCCGTACATTTAGCCCATACATCCCCATGTATAATCATTTGCATCCATACATTTTGATG
GCCGCACGGCGCGAAGCAAAAATTACGGCTCCTCGCTGCAGACCTGCGAGCAGGGAAACGCTCCCCTCAC
AGACGCGTTGAATTGTCCCCACGCCGCGCCCCTGTAGAGAAATATAAAAGGTTAGGATTTGCCACTGAGG
TTCTTCTTTCATATACTTCCTTTTAAAATCTTGCTAGGATACAGTTCTCACATCACATCCGAACATAAAC
AACCATGACAGTCAACACTAAGACCTATAGTGAGAGAGCAGAAACTCATGCCTCACCAGTAGCACAGCGA
TTATTTCGATTAATGGAACTGAAGAAAACCAATTTATGTGCATCAATTGACGTTGATACCACTAAGGAAT
TCCTTGAATTAATTGATAAATTAGGTCCTTATGTATGCTTAATCAAGACTCATATTGATATAATCAATGA
TTTTTCCTATGAATCCACTATTGAACCATTATTAGAACTTTCACGTAAACATCAATTTATGATTTTTGAA
GATAGAAAATTTGCTGATATTGGTAATACCGTAAAGAAACAATATATTGGTGGAGTTTATAAAATTAGTA
GTTGGGCAGATATTACCAATGCTCATGGTGTCACTGGGAATGGAGTGGTTGAAGGATTAAAACAGGGAGC
TAAAGAAACCACCACCAACCAAGAGCCAAGAGGGTTATTGATGTTAGCTGAATTATCATCAGTGGGATCA
TTAGCATATGGAGAATATTCTCAAAAAACTGTTGAAATTGCTAAATCCGATAAGGAATTTGTTATTGGAT
TTATTGCCCAACGTGATATGGGTGGCCAAGAAGAAGGATTTGATTGGCTTATTATGACACCTGGAGTTGG
ATTAGATGATAAAGGTGATGGATTAGGACAACAATATAGAACTGTTGATGAAGTTGTTAGCACTGGAACT
GATATTATCATTGTTGGTAGAGGATTGTTTGGTAAAGGAAGAGATCCAGATATTGAAGGTAAAAGGTATA
GAAATGCTGGTTGGAATGCTTATTTGAAAAAGACTGGCCAATTATAATCAGTACTGACAATAAAAAGATT
CTTGTTTTCAAGAACTTGTCATTTGTATAGTTTTTTTATATTGTAGTTGTTCTATTTTAATCAAATGTTA
GCGTGATTTATATTTTTTTTCGCCTCGACATCATCTGCCCAGATGCGAAGTTAAGTGCGCAGAAAGTAAT
ATCATGCGTCAATCGTATGTGAATGCTGGTCGCTATACTGCTGTCGATTCGATACTAACGCCGCCATCCA
GTGTCGAAAACGAGCTCGAATTCATCGATGATATCAGATCCACTAGTGGCCTATGCTAGAGTGCGCACTT
TTTTTCCTGCCGTGTGTATAAAGTTGCATGTAGTCAGTCATAAACAATAGCAGCCAGTGTAATAAGCATT
CGGGTAAGAACCAACTCAGTTTTTTAGTTGTTTTTTTTTTTTTTTTTTTCACCCCGTTGAAAGAAAAGGA
TAAGAGATAAAGGACTAAATGATTTTAATACAGATAGACAACCATTGTTGACAGGATTGCGATTGTAAGA
GTAGACAGTACATCAAGCGAAAATAAATATTGCAGGAATGGTTTTGTCTGATAAGGAGTTGTTTGCCATA
AATAAGAAAGCCGTCGAACAAGGTTTCAATGTGAAGCCTAGATTGAACTATAATACGGTCAGTGGTGTGA
ACGGTCCATTAGTCATTTTGGAAAAGGTCAAGTTCCCACGTTACAACGAAATTGTTAATTTGACATTGCC
AGATGGAACCGTGAGACAAGGTCAAGTTTTGGAAATTAGAGGAGATAGAGCCATTGTGCAAGTGTTTGAA
GGTACATCTGGTATTGATGTCAAGAAGACTACCGTGGAATTCACTGGTGAGAGTTTGAGAATTCCTGTGT
CTGAAGACATGTTGGGTAGAATTTTTGACGGTTCTGGTAGACCCATTGACAACGGTCCTAAAGTTTTCGC
AGAGGATTACTTGGACATTAACGGTTCTCCTATCAACCCATATGCTCGTATTTATCCAGAAGAAATGATT
TCTACTGGTGTTTCTGCTATTGACACAATGAACTCCATTGCCAGAGGTCAAAAGATCCCAATTTTCTCCG
CATCAGGTTTACCACACAACGAAATTGCAGCACAAATTTGTAGACAGGCTGGTTTGGTGAGACCTACCAA
GGATGTTCATGATGGTCATGAAGAAAATTTCTCCATCGTTTTTGCTGCCATGGGTGTCAACTTGGAAACC
GCTAGATTTTTCAAACAGGATTTCGAAGAAAATGGGTCTTTGGAAAGAACTTCATTATTTTTGAACTTGG
CTAATGACCCTACCATTGAAAGAATTATCACTCCAAGATTGGCCTTGACCACCGCTGAATACCTTGCTTA
CCAAACGGAACGTCATGTGTTGACCATCTTGACCGATATGTCATCGTATGCTGATGCTCTTAGAGAAGTT
TCCGCTGCTAGAGAAGAAGTTCCAGGTAGAAGAGGTTATCCTGGTTACATGTATACAGATTTGTCCACAA
TTTATGAAAGAGCAGGTAGAGTAGAGGGTCGTAACGGGTCCATCACTCAAATACCTATCTTGACAATGCC
TAACGATGATATTACGCATCCAATTCCGGATTTGACCGGTTATATTACCGAGGGTCAAATCTTCGTTGAC
CGTCAATTACATAACAAGGGTATCTACCCACCAATCAACGTCTTGCCTTCGTTGAGTAGATTGATGAAAT
CTGCCATCGGTGAAGGTATGACCAGAAAGGACCACGGTGACGTTTCTAACCAATTGTATGCCAAGTACGC
CATCGGTAAGGACGCTGCTGCTATGAAGGCCGTTCTCGAGGGGGGGCCCGGTACCCAGCTTTTGTTCCCT
TTAGTGAGGGTTAATTGCGCGCTTGGCGTAATCATGGTCATAGCTGTTTCCTGTGTGAAATTGTTATCCG
CTCACAATTCCACACAACATACGAGCCGGAAGCATAAAGTGTAAAGCCTGGGGTGCCTAATGAGTGAGCT
AACTCACATTAATTGCGTTGCGCTCACTGCCCGCTTTCCAGTCGGGAAACCTGTCGTGCCAGCTGCATTA
ATGAATCGGCCAACGCGCGGGGAGAGGCGGTTTGCGTATTGGGCGCTCTTCCGCTTCCTCGCTCACTGAC
TCGCTGCGCTCGGTCGTTCGGCTGCGGCGAGCGGTATCAGCTCACTCAAAGGCGGTAATACGGTTATCCA
CAGAATCAGGGGATAACGCAGGAAAGAACATGTGAGCAAAAGGCCAGCAAAAGGCCAGGAACCGTAAAAA
GGCCGCGTTGCTGGCGTTTTTCCATAGGCTCCGCCCCCCTGACGAGCATCACAAAAATCGACGCTCAAGT
CAGAGGTGGCGAAACCCGACAGGACTATAAAGATACCAGGCGTTTCCCCCTGGAAGCTCCCTCGTGCGCT
CTCCTGTTCCGACCCTGCCGCTTACCGGATACCTGTCCGCCTTTCTCCCTTCGGGAAGCGTGGCGCTTTC
TCATAGCTCACGCTGTAGGTATCTCAGTTCGGTGTAGGTCGTTCGCTCCAAGCTGGGCTGTGTGCACGAA
CCCCCCGTTCAGCCCGACCGCTGCGCCTTATCCGGTAACTATCGTCTTGAGTCCAACCCGGTAAGACACG
ACTTATCGCCACTGGCAGCAGCCACTGGTAACAGGATTAGCAGAGCGAGGTATGTAGGCGGTGCTACAGA
GTTCTTGAAGTGGTGGCCTAACTACGGCTACACTAGAAGGACAGTATTTGGTATCTGCGCTCTGCTGAAG
CCAGTTACCTTCGGAAAAAGAGTTGGTAGCTCTTGATCCGGCAAACAAACCACCGCTGGTAGCGGTGGTT
TTTTTGTTTGCAAGCAGCAGATTACGCGCAGAAAAAAAGGATCTCAAGAAGATCCTTTGATCTTTTCTAC
GGGGTCTGACGCTCAGTGGAACGAAAACTCACGTTAAGGGATTTTGGTCATGAGATTATCAAAAAGGATC
TTCACCTAGATCCTTTTAAATTAAAAATGAAGTTTTAAATCAATCTAAAGTATATATGAGTAAACTTGGT
CTGACAGTTACCAATGCTTAATCAGTGAGGCACCTATCTCAGCGATCTGTCTATTTCGTTCATCCATAGT
TGCCTGACTCCCCGTCGTGTAGATAACTACGATACGGGAGGGCTTACCATCTGGCCCCAGTGCTGCAATG
ATACCGCGAGACCCACGCTCACCGGCTCCAGATTTATCAGCAATAAACCAGCCAGCCGGAAGGGCCGAGC
GCAGAAGTGGTCCTGCAACTTTATCCGCCTCCATCCAGTCTATTAATTGTTGCCGGGAAGCTAGAGTAAG
TAGTTCGCCAGTTAATAGTTTGCGCAACGTTGTTGCCATTGCTACAGGCATCGTGGTGTCACGCTCGTCG
TTTGGTATGGCTTCATTCAGCTCCGGTTCCCAACGATCAAGGCGAGTTACATGATCCCCCATGTTGTGCA
AAAAAGCGGTTAGCTCCTTCGGTCCTCCGATCGTTGTCAGAAGTAAGTTGGCCGCAGTGTTATCACTCAT
GGTTATGGCAGCACTGCATAATTCTCTTACTGTCATGCCATCCGTAAGATGCTTTTCTGTGACTGGTGAG
TACTCAACCAAGTCATTCTGAGAATAGTGTATGCGGCGACCGAGTTGCTCTTGCCCGGCGTCAATACGGG
ATAATACCGCGCCACATAGCAGAACTTTAAAAGTGCTCATCATTGGAAAACGTTCTTCGGGGCGAAAACT
CTCAAGGATCTTACCGCTGTTGAGATCCAGTTCGATGTAACCCACTCGTGCACCCAACTGATCTTCAGCA
TCTTTTACTTTCACCAGCGTTTCTGGGTGAGCAAAAACAGGAAGGCAAAATGCCGCAAAAAAGGGAATAA
GGGCGACACGGAAATGTTGAATACTCATACTCTTCCTTTTTCAATATTATTGAAGCATTTATCAGGGTTA
TTGTCTCATGAGCGGATACATATTTGAATGTATTTAGAAAAATAAACAAATAGGGGTTCCGCGCACATTT
CCCCGAAAAGTGCCAC
Features (pLannotate 1.2.2; 20 found; start..end, strand, type, name):
     30..458     -  rep_origin     f1 ori (sequence partly withheld): f1 bacteriophage origin of replication; arrow indicates direction of (+) strand synthesis
    463..618     -  CDS            lacZα (fragment): LacZα fragment of β-galactosidase; lacZ fragment
    626..644     +  promoter       T7 promoter: promoter for bacteriophage T7 RNA polymerase
    667..1098    +  CDS            ATG14 (fragment): ATG14_YEAST - Also known as APG14, CVT12. Experimental evidence at protein level: Swiss-Prot protein existence level 1. Required for cytoplasm to vacuole transport (Cvt) and autophagy as a part of the autophagy-specific VPS34 PI3-kinase complex I. This complex is essential to recruit the ATG8-phosphatidylinositol conjugate and the ATG12-ATG5 conjugate to the pre-autophagosomal structure. ATG14 mediates the specific binding of the VPS34 PI3-kinase complex I to the preautophagosomal structure (PAS). From Saccharomyces cerevisiae (strain ATCC 204508 / S288c) (Baker's yeast).
   1150..1866    +  CDS            yeGFP: yeast-enhanced green fluorescent protein codons optimized for translation in S. cerevisiae and C. albicans
   1887..2074    +  terminator     ADH1 terminator: S. cerevisiae ADH1; transcription terminator for the S. cerevisiae alcohol dehydrogenase 1 (ADH1) gene
   2149..2492    +  promoter       TEF promoter: Ashbya gossypii TEF promoter
   2511..3299    +  CDS            URA3: PYRF_YEAST - Experimental evidence at protein level: Swiss-Prot protein existence level 1. From Saccharomyces cerevisiae (strain ATCC 204508 / S288c) (Baker's yeast).
   3311..3508    +  terminator     TEF terminator: Ashbya gossypii TEF terminator
   3714..3730    -  promoter       ARG4 promoter (fragment): S. cerevisiae ARG4
   3856..5112    +  CDS            VMA2 (fragment): VATB_YEAST - Also known as VAT2. Experimental evidence at protein level: Swiss-Prot protein existence level 1. Non-catalytic subunit of the peripheral V1 complex of vacuolar ATPase. V-ATPase is responsible for acidifying a variety of intracellular compartments in eukaryotic cells. It is an electrogenic proton pump that generates a proton motive force of 180 mv, inside positive and acidic, in the vacuolar membrane vesicles. From Saccharomyces cerevisiae (strain ATCC 204508 / S288c) (Baker's yeast).
   5113..5133    +  misc_feature   MCS (fragment): pBluescript multiple cloning site
   5146..5164    -  promoter       T3 promoter: promoter for bacteriophage T3 RNA polymerase
   5209..5225    -  protein_bind   lac operator: The lac repressor binds to the lac operator to inhibit transcription in E. coli. This inhibition can be relieved by adding lactose or isopropyl-β-D-thiogalactopyranoside (IPTG). lac repressor encoded by lacI
   5233..5263    -  promoter       lac promoter: promoter for the E. coli lac operon
   5278..5299    -  protein_bind   CAP binding site: CAP binding activates transcription in the presence of cAMP. E. coli catabolite activator protein
   5312..5404    -  CDS            lacI (fragment): lac repressor; lacI; The lac repressor binds to the lac operator to inhibit transcription in E. coli. This inhibition can be relieved by adding lactose or isopropyl-β-D-thiogalactopyranoside (IPTG).
   5587..6175    -  rep_origin     ori: high-copy-number ColE1/pMB1/pBR322/pUC origin of replication
   6346..7206    -  CDS            AmpR: β-lactamase; bla; confers resistance to ampicillin, carbenicillin, and related antibiotics
   7207..7311    -  promoter       AmpR promoter: bla
