>Addgene plasmid #69167 | LD114 | depositor full sequence | sequence record 128245 | LD114 sequence 7331 bps
CTAAATTGTAAGCGTTAATATTTTGTTAAAATTCGCGTTAAATTTTTGTTAAATCAGCTCATTTTTTAAC
CAATAGGCCGAAATCGGCAAAATCCCTTATAAATCAAAAGAATAGACCGAGATAGGGT
[37 nt withheld, positions 129-165]
AAAGAACGTGGACTCCAACGTCAAAGG
[49 nt withheld, positions 193-241]
T
[91 nt withheld, positions 243-333]
G
[124 nt withheld, positions 335-458]
CCCATTCGCCATTCAGGCTGCGCAACTGTTGGGAAGGGCGATCGGTGCGGGCCTCTTCGCTATTACGCCA
GCTGGCGAAAGGGGGATGTGCTGCAAGGCGATTAAGTTGGGTAACGCCAGGGTTTTCCCAGTCACGACGT
TGTAAAACGACGGCCAGTGAATTGTAATACGACTCACTATAGGGCGAATTGGAGCTCCACCGCGGAACGA
TTCCATCAACATCATGTGGAAGTATATTAGCTTCTTCTCAGACATTCTTATGATTAAACTTCCCTACACA
AATAAAATCTGTGAACAACCCATGTTTGAGTTTTCCGATAGCATACAGACAGTAGTACAAAGGTTGATCA
AGCTTATCATAAATATTTTACAGATATGTAGACATTTGAAACTCGTACCTTCAACACCCATGGATATCCC
ATGGCTACTGGACCAGTACGATGTGGATGGGCTGTTCTATAATATGGTGAAACGGAACAAGATGAAGTGT
AGGTCCGTCTCGCTATATTGGACTTTTGGGATGTTGTACTCGATGGTTTTGGATAACATGAATAATCCAC
AAAGAGGACATCCTGCAAGGCGGACCGCACCACCTCCAACAGTCACAGGACCTCATGACCGATGGTACGT
GGTAGGCGCTTCGTACGCTGCAGGTCGACGGATCGGTGACGGTGCTGGTTTAATTAACATGTCTAAAGGT
GAAGAATTATTCACTGGTGTTGTCCCAATTTTGGTTGAATTAGATGGTGATGTTAATGGTCACAAATTTT
CTGTCTCCGGTGAAGGTGAAGGTGATGCTACTTACGGTAAATTGACCTTAAAATTTATTTGTACTACTGG
TAAATTGCCAGTTCCATGGCCAACCTTAGTCACTACTTTAACTTATGGTGTTCAATGTTTTTCTAGATAC
CCAGATCATATGAAACAACATGACTTTTTCAAGTCTGCCATGCCAGAAGGTTATGTTCAAGAAAGAACTA
TTTTTTTCAAAGATGACGGTAACTACAAGACCAGAGCTGAAGTCAAGTTTGAAGGTGATACCTTAGTTAA
TAGAATCGAATTAAAAGGTATTGATTTTAAAGAAGATGGTAACATTTTAGGTCACAAATTGGAATACAAC
TATAACTCTCACAATGTTTACATCATGGCTGACAAACAAAAGAATGGTATCAAAGTTAACTTCAAAATTA
GACACAACATTGAAGATGGTTCTGTTCAATTAGCTGACCATTATCAACAAAATACTCCAATTGGTGATGG
TCCAGTCTTGTTACCAGACAACCATTACTTATCCACTCAATCTGCCTTATCCAAAGATCCAAACGAAAAG
AGAGACCACATGGTCTTGTTAGAATTTGTTACTGCTGCTGGTATTACCCATGGTATTGATGAATTGTACA
AATAAGGCGCGCCACTTCTAAATAAGCGAATTTCTTATGATTTATGATTTTTATTATTAAATAAGTTATA
AAAAAAATAAGTGTATACAAATTTTAAAGTGACTCTTAGGTTTTAAAACGAAAATTCTTATTCTTGAGTA
ACTCTTTCCTGTAGGTCAGGTTGCTTTCTCAGGTATAGTATGAGGTCGCTCTTATTGACCACACCTCTAC
CGGCAGATCCGCTAGGGATAACAGGGTAATATAGATCTGTTTAGCTTGCCTCGTCCCCGCCGGGTCACCC
GGCCAGCGACATGGAGGCCCAGAATACCCTCCTTGACAGTCTTGACGTGCGCAGCTCAGGGGCATGATGT
GACTGTCGCCCGTACATTTAGCCCATACATCCCCATGTATAATCATTTGCATCCATACATTTTGATGGCC
GCACGGCGCGAAGCAAAAATTACGGCTCCTCGCTGCAGACCTGCGAGCAGGGAAACGCTCCCCTCACAGA
CGCGTTGAATTGTCCCCACGCCGCGCCCCTGTAGAGAAATATAAAAGGTTAGGATTTGCCACTGAGGTTC
TTCTTTCATATACTTCCTTTTAAAATCTTGCTAGGATACAGTTCTCACATCACATCCGAACATAAACAAC
CATGACAGTCAACACTAAGACCTATAGTGAGAGAGCAGAAACTCATGCCTCACCAGTAGCACAACGATTA
TTTCGATTAATGGAACTGAAGAAAACCAATTTATGTGCATCAATTGATGTTGATACCACTAAGGAATTCC
TTGAATTAATTGATAAATTGGGTCCTTATGTATGCTTAATCAAGACTCATATTGATATAATCAATGATTT
TTCCTATGAATCCACTATTGAACCATTATTAGAACTTTCACGTAAACATCAATTTATGATTTTTGAAGAT
AGAAAATTTGCTGATATTGGTAATACCGTGAAGAAACAATATATTGGTGGAGTTTATAAAATTAGTAGTT
GGGCAGATATTACTAATGCTCATGGTGTCACTGGGAATGGAGTAGTTGAAGGATTAAAACAGGGAGCTAA
AGAAACCACCACCAACCAAGAGCCAAGAGGGTTATTGATGTTAGCTGAATTATCATCAGTGGGATCATTA
GCATATGGAGAATATTCTCAAAAAACTGTTGAAATTGCTAAATCCGATAAGGAATTTGTTATTGGATTTA
TTGCCCAACGTGATATGGGTGGACAAGAAGAAGGATTTGATTGGCTTATTATGACACCTGGAGTTGGATT
AGATGATAAAGGTGATGGATTAGGACAACAATATAGAACTGTTGATGAAGTTGTTAGCACTGGAACTGAT
ATTATCATTGTTGGTAGAGGATTGTTTGGTAAAGGAAGAGATCCAGATATTGAAGGTAAAAGGTATAGAG
ATGCTGGTTGGAATGCTTATTTGAAAAAGACTGGCCAATTATAATCAGTACTGACAATAAAAAGATTCTT
GTTTTCAAGAACTTGTCATTTGTATAGTTTTTTTATATTGTAGTTGTTCTATTTTAATCAAATGTTAGCG
TGATTTATATTTTTTTTCGCCTCGACATCATCTGCCCAGATGCGAAGTTAAGTGCGCAGAAAGTAATATC
ATGCGTCAATCGTATGTGAATGCTGGTCGCTATACTGCTGTCGATTCGATACTAACGCCGCCATCCAGTG
TCGAAAACGAGCTCGAATTCATCGATGATATCAGATCCACTAGTGGCCTATGCTAGAGTGCGCACTTTTT
TTCCTGCCGTGTGTATAAAGTTGCATGTAGTCAGTCATAAACAATAGCAGCCAGTGTAATAAGCATTCGG
GTAAGAACCAACTCAGTTTTTTAGTTGTTTTTTTTTTTTTTTTTTTCACCCCGTTGAAAGAAAAGGATAA
GAGATAAAGGACTAAATGATTTTAATACAGATAGACAACCATTGTTGACAGGATTGCGATTGTAAGAGTA
GACAGTACATCAAGCGAAAATAAATATTGCAGGAATGGTTTTGTCTGATAAGGAGTTGTTTGCCATAAAT
AAGAAAGCCGTCGAACAAGGTTTCAATGTGAAGCCTAGATTGAACTATAATACGGTCAGTGGTGTGAACG
GTCCATTAGTCATTTTGGAAAAGGTCAAGTTCCCACGTTACAACGAAATTGTTAATTTGACATTGCCAGA
TGGAACCGTGAGACAAGGTCAAGTTTTGGAAATTAGAGGAGATAGAGCCATTGTGCAAGTGTTTGAAGGT
ACATCTGGTATTGATGTCAAGAAGACTACCGTGGAATTCACTGGTGAGAGTTTGAGAATTCCTGTGTCTG
AAGACATGTTGGGTAGAATTTTTGACGGTTCTGGTAGACCCATTGACAACGGTCCTAAAGTTTTCGCAGA
GGATTACTTGGACATTAACGGTTCTCCTATCAACCCATATGCTCGTATTTATCCAGAAGAAATGATTTCT
ACTGGTGTTTCTGCTATTGACACAATGAACTCCATTGCCAGAGGTCAAAAGATCCCAATTTTCTCCGCAT
CAGGTTTACCACACAACGAAATTGCAGCACAAATTTGTAGACAGGCTGGTTTGGTGAGACCTACCAAGGA
TGTTCATGATGGTCATGAAGAAAATTTCTCCATCGTTTTTGCTGCCATGGGTGTCAACTTGGAAACCGCT
AGATTTTTCAAACAGGATTTCGAAGAAAATGGGTCTTTGGAAAGAACTTCATTATTTTTGAACTTGGCTA
ATGACCCTACCATTGAAAGAATTATCACTCCAAGATTGGCCTTGACCACCGCTGAATACCTTGCTTACCA
AACGGAACGTCATGTGTTGACCATCTTGACCGATATGTCATCGTATGCTGATGCTCTTAGAGAAGTTTCC
GCTGCTAGAGAAGAAGTTCCAGGTAGAAGAGGTTATCCTGGTTACATGTATACAGATTTGTCCACAATTT
ATGAAAGAGCAGGTAGAGTAGAGGGTCGTAACGGGTCCATCACTCAAATACCTATCTTGACAATGCCTAA
CGATGATATTACGCATCCAATTCCGGATTTGACCGGTTATATTACCGAGGGTCAAATCTTCGTTGACCGT
CAATTACATAACAAGGGTATCTACCCACCAATCAACGTCTTGCCTTCGTTGAGTAGATTGATGAAATCTG
CCATCGGTGAAGGTATGACCAGAAAGGACCACGGTGACGTTTCTAACCAATTGTATGCCAAGTACGCCAT
CGGTAAGGACGCTGCTGCTATGAAGGCCGTTCTCGAGGGGGGGCCCGGTACCCAGCTTTTGTTCCCTTTA
GTGAGGGTTAATTGCGCGCTTGGCGTAATCATGGTCATAGCTGTTTCCTGTGTGAAATTGTTATCCGCTC
ACAATTCCACACAACATACGAGCCGGAAGCATAAAGTGTAAAGCCTGGGGTGCCTAATGAGTGAGCTAAC
TCACATTAATTGCGTTGCGCTCACTGCCCGCTTTCCAGTCGGGAAACCTGTCGTGCCAGCTGCATTAATG
AATCGGCCAACGCGCGGGGAGAGGCGGTTTGCGTATTGGGCGCTCTTCCGCTTCCTCGCTCACTGACTCG
CTGCGCTCGGTCGTTCGGCTGCGGCGAGCGGTATCAGCTCACTCAAAGGCGGTAATACGGTTATCCACAG
AATCAGGGGATAACGCAGGAAAGAACATGTGAGCAAAAGGCCAGCAAAAGGCCAGGAACCGTAAAAAGGC
CGCGTTGCTGGCGTTTTTCCATAGGCTCCGCCCCCCTGACGAGCATCACAAAAATCGACGCTCAAGTCAG
AGGTGGCGAAACCCGACAGGACTATAAAGATACCAGGCGTTTCCCCCTGGAAGCTCCCTCGTGCGCTCTC
CTGTTCCGACCCTGCCGCTTACCGGATACCTGTCCGCCTTTCTCCCTTCGGGAAGCGTGGCGCTTTCTCA
TAGCTCACGCTGTAGGTATCTCAGTTCGGTGTAGGTCGTTCGCTCCAAGCTGGGCTGTGTGCACGAACCC
CCCGTTCAGCCCGACCGCTGCGCCTTATCCGGTAACTATCGTCTTGAGTCCAACCCGGTAAGACACGACT
TATCGCCACTGGCAGCAGCCACTGGTAACAGGATTAGCAGAGCGAGGTATGTAGGCGGTGCTACAGAGTT
CTTGAAGTGGTGGCCTAACTACGGCTACACTAGAAGGACAGTATTTGGTATCTGCGCTCTGCTGAAGCCA
GTTACCTTCGGAAAAAGAGTTGGTAGCTCTTGATCCGGCAAACAAACCACCGCTGGTAGCGGTGGTTTTT
TTGTTTGCAAGCAGCAGATTACGCGCAGAAAAAAAGGATCTCAAGAAGATCCTTTGATCTTTTCTACGGG
GTCTGACGCTCAGTGGAACGAAAACTCACGTTAAGGGATTTTGGTCATGAGATTATCAAAAAGGATCTTC
ACCTAGATCCTTTTAAATTAAAAATGAAGTTTTAAATCAATCTAAAGTATATATGAGTAAACTTGGTCTG
ACAGTTACCAATGCTTAATCAGTGAGGCACCTATCTCAGCGATCTGTCTATTTCGTTCATCCATAGTTGC
CTGACTCCCCGTCGTGTAGATAACTACGATACGGGAGGGCTTACCATCTGGCCCCAGTGCTGCAATGATA
CCGCGAGACCCACGCTCACCGGCTCCAGATTTATCAGCAATAAACCAGCCAGCCGGAAGGGCCGAGCGCA
GAAGTGGTCCTGCAACTTTATCCGCCTCCATCCAGTCTATTAATTGTTGCCGGGAAGCTAGAGTAAGTAG
TTCGCCAGTTAATAGTTTGCGCAACGTTGTTGCCATTGCTACAGGCATCGTGGTGTCACGCTCGTCGTTT
GGTATGGCTTCATTCAGCTCCGGTTCCCAACGATCAAGGCGAGTTACATGATCCCCCATGTTGTGCAAAA
AAGCGGTTAGCTCCTTCGGTCCTCCGATCGTTGTCAGAAGTAAGTTGGCCGCAGTGTTATCACTCATGGT
TATGGCAGCACTGCATAATTCTCTTACTGTCATGCCATCCGTAAGATGCTTTTCTGTGACTGGTGAGTAC
TCAACCAAGTCATTCTGAGAATAGTGTATGCGGCGACCGAGTTGCTCTTGCCCGGCGTCAATACGGGATA
ATACCGCGCCACATAGCAGAACTTTAAAAGTGCTCATCATTGGAAAACGTTCTTCGGGGCGAAAACTCTC
AAGGATCTTACCGCTGTTGAGATCCAGTTCGATGTAACCCACTCGTGCACCCAACTGATCTTCAGCATCT
TTTACTTTCACCAGCGTTTCTGGGTGAGCAAAAACAGGAAGGCAAAATGCCGCAAAAAAGGGAATAAGGG
CGACACGGAAATGTTGAATACTCATACTCTTCCTTTTTCAATATTATTGAAGCATTTATCAGGGTTATTG
TCTCATGAGCGGATACATATTTGAATGTATTTAGAAAAATAAACAAATAGGGGTTCCGCGCACATTTCCC
CGAAAAGTGCCAC
Features (pLannotate 1.2.2; 20 found; start..end, strand, type, name):
     30..458     -  rep_origin     f1 ori (sequence partly withheld): f1 bacteriophage origin of replication; arrow indicates direction of (+) strand synthesis
    463..620     -  CDS            lacZα (fragment): LacZα fragment of β-galactosidase; lacZ fragment
    623..641     +  promoter       T7 promoter: promoter for bacteriophage T7 RNA polymerase
    664..1095    +  CDS            ATG14 (fragment): ATG14_YEAST - Also known as APG14, CVT12. Experimental evidence at protein level: Swiss-Prot protein existence level 1. Required for cytoplasm to vacuole transport (Cvt) and autophagy as a part of the autophagy-specific VPS34 PI3-kinase complex I. This complex is essential to recruit the ATG8-phosphatidylinositol conjugate and the ATG12-ATG5 conjugate to the pre-autophagosomal structure. ATG14 mediates the specific binding of the VPS34 PI3-kinase complex I to the preautophagosomal structure (PAS). From Saccharomyces cerevisiae (strain ATCC 204508 / S288c) (Baker's yeast).
   1147..1863    +  CDS            yeGFP: yeast-enhanced green fluorescent protein codons optimized for translation in S. cerevisiae and C. albicans
   1884..2071    +  terminator     ADH1 terminator: S. cerevisiae ADH1; transcription terminator for the S. cerevisiae alcohol dehydrogenase 1 (ADH1) gene
   2146..2489    +  promoter       TEF promoter: Ashbya gossypii TEF promoter
   2508..3296    +  CDS            URA3: PYRF_YEAST - Experimental evidence at protein level: Swiss-Prot protein existence level 1. From Saccharomyces cerevisiae (strain ATCC 204508 / S288c) (Baker's yeast).
   3308..3505    +  terminator     TEF terminator: Ashbya gossypii TEF terminator
   3711..3727    -  promoter       ARG4 promoter (fragment): S. cerevisiae ARG4
   3853..5109    +  CDS            VMA2 (fragment): VATB_YEAST - Also known as VAT2. Experimental evidence at protein level: Swiss-Prot protein existence level 1. Non-catalytic subunit of the peripheral V1 complex of vacuolar ATPase. V-ATPase is responsible for acidifying a variety of intracellular compartments in eukaryotic cells. It is an electrogenic proton pump that generates a proton motive force of 180 mv, inside positive and acidic, in the vacuolar membrane vesicles. From Saccharomyces cerevisiae (strain ATCC 204508 / S288c) (Baker's yeast).
   5110..5130    +  misc_feature   MCS (fragment): pBluescript multiple cloning site
   5143..5161    -  promoter       T3 promoter: promoter for bacteriophage T3 RNA polymerase
   5206..5222    -  protein_bind   lac operator: The lac repressor binds to the lac operator to inhibit transcription in E. coli. This inhibition can be relieved by adding lactose or isopropyl-β-D-thiogalactopyranoside (IPTG). lac repressor encoded by lacI
   5230..5260    -  promoter       lac promoter: promoter for the E. coli lac operon
   5275..5296    -  protein_bind   CAP binding site: CAP binding activates transcription in the presence of cAMP. E. coli catabolite activator protein
   5309..5401    -  CDS            lacI (fragment): lac repressor; lacI; The lac repressor binds to the lac operator to inhibit transcription in E. coli. This inhibition can be relieved by adding lactose or isopropyl-β-D-thiogalactopyranoside (IPTG).
   5584..6172    -  rep_origin     ori: high-copy-number ColE1/pMB1/pBR322/pUC origin of replication
   6343..7203    -  CDS            AmpR: β-lactamase; bla; confers resistance to ampicillin, carbenicillin, and related antibiotics
   7204..7308    -  promoter       AmpR promoter: bla
