[The description below was written by a language model from this plasmid's Addgene catalogue record and pLannotate feature annotations shown in this document.]
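Description:
LD114 is a yeast integrating construct built on the Bluescript II SK+ phagemid, designed to place a GFP tag at the C terminus of the endogenous Saccharomyces cerevisiae autophagy gene ATG14. It carries no yeast replication origin in the annotated features, consistent with use by chromosomal integration rather than episomal maintenance. In E. coli it is propagated through the high-copy ColE1/pUC origin and selected with ampicillin via the bla gene. The backbone also retains the f1 origin, lacZα and lac regulatory remnants, and flanking T7 and T3 promoters.

The insert, cloned between SacII and XhoI, begins with a fragment of the ATG14 coding sequence, presumably its 3′ portion given the tagging purpose. This is followed after a short spacer by a GFP open reading frame and the ADH1 terminator. The catalogue calls the tag EGFP, whereas the sequence annotation identifies it as yeast-enhanced, codon-optimised yeGFP. Downstream lies a selectable marker cassette in which the Ashbya gossypii TEF promoter and terminator drive URA3. The record states this is the Candida albicans gene, although the annotation tool matched it to the S. cerevisiae homologue. A heterologous marker of this kind generally reduces unwanted recombination at the host ura3 locus. Beyond the marker is a further stretch of yeast genomic sequence that includes a large VMA2 fragment and probably serves as the downstream homology arm, though the record does not say so.

Homologous recombination through the flanking yeast sequences would yield Atg14-GFP expressed from its native promoter, with uracil prototrophy as the selection. The plasmid belongs to a fluorescent tool set for visualising yeast Atg proteins. Two depositor sequence records, differing by three nucleotides in length, give the same feature layout.
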