Addgene plasmid #69167: LD114
Purpose: Integration of GFP tag at Atg14 C terminus, use auxotrophic marker URA3(Candida albicans)
Depositing lab: Zhiping Xie. Depositing organization: Shanghai Jiao Tong University. Publication: A fluorescent tool set for yeast Atg proteins. Li D, Song JZ, Shan MH, Li SP, Liu W, Li H, Zhu J, Wang Y, Lin J, Xie Z. Autophagy. 2015;11(6):954-60. doi: 10.1080/15548627.2015.1040971. PubMed 25998947.
Backbone
  Vector backbone: Bluescript II SK+
  Vector type: Yeast Expression
Growth in bacteria
  Bacterial resistance: Ampicillin, 100 μg/mL
  Growth temperature: 37°C
  Growth strain: DH5alpha
  Copy number: High Copy
Gene/Insert
  Gene/Insert name: Atg14-EGFP
  Species: S. cerevisiae (budding yeast)
  Insert size (bp): 4100
  Tag / fusion protein: EGFP (C terminal on insert)
  Cloning method: Restriction Enzyme; 5′ cloning site SacII (not destroyed); 3′ cloning site XhoI (not destroyed)
  Sequencing primers: 5′ T7; 3′ SP6
Terms and licenses: Academic/Nonprofit Terms; Industry Terms: Not Available to Industry
How to cite: LD114 was a gift from Zhiping Xie (Addgene plasmid # 69167 ; http://n2t.net/addgene:69167 ; RRID:Addgene_69167)
