>Addgene plasmid #69167 | LD114 | addgene partial sequence | sequence record 126129 | TEFpro-R 5'-gctaaatgtacgggcgacag-3'
GTCAAGACTGTCAAGGAGGGTATTCTGGGCCTCCATGTCGCTGGCCGGGTGACCCGGCGGGGACGAGGCA
AGCTAAACAGATCTATATTACCCTGTTATCCCTAGCGGATCTGCCGGTAGAGGTGTGGTCAATAAGAGCG
ACCTCATACTATACCTGAGAAAGCAACCTGACCTACAGGAAAGAGTTACTCAAGAATAAGAATTTTCGTT
TTAAAACCTAAGAGTCACTTTAAAATTTGTATACACTTATTTTTTTTATAACTTATTTAATAATAAAAAT
CATAAATCATAAGAAATTCGCTTATTTAGAAGTGGCGCGCCTTATTTGTACAATTCATCAATACCATGGG
TAATACCAGCAGCAGTAACAAATTCTAACAAGACCATGTGGTCTCTCTTTTCGTTTGGATCTTTGGATAA
GGCAGATTGAGTGGATAAGTAATGGTTGTCTGGTAACAAGACTGGACCATCACCAATTGGAGTATTTTGT
TGATAATGGTCAGCTAATTGAACAGAACCATCTTCAATGTTGTGTCTAATTTTGAAGTTAACTTTGATAC
CATTCTTTTGTTTGTCAGCCATGATGTAAACATTGTGAGAGTTATAGTTGTATTCCAATTTGTGACCTAA
AATGTTACCATCTTCTTTAAAATCAATACCTTTTAATTCGATTCTATTA
