>Addgene plasmid #69167 | LD114 | addgene partial sequence | sequence record 126130 | F1ori-R 5'-AGGGAAGAAAGCGAAAGGAG-3'
[58 nt withheld, positions 1-58]
CCCATTCGCCATTCAGGCTGCGCAACTGTTGGGAAGGGCGATCGGTGCGGGCCTCTTCGCTATTACGCCA
GCTGGCGAAAGGGGGATGTGCTGCAAGGCGATTAAGTTGGGTAACGCCAGGGTTTTCCCAGTCACGACGT
TGTAAAACGACGGCCAGTGAATTGTAATACGACTCACTATAGGGCGAATTGGAGCTCCACCGCGGAACGA
TTCCATCAACATCATGTGGAAGTATATTAGCTTCTTCTCAGACATTCTTATGATTAAACTTCCCTACACA
AATAAAATCTGTGAACAACCCATGTTTGAGTTTTCCGATAGCATACAGACAGTAGTACAAAGGTTGATCA
AGCTTATCATAAATATTTTACAGATATGTAGACATTTGAAACTCGTACCTTCAACACCCATGGATATCCC
ATGGCTACTGGACCAGTACGATGTGGATGGGCTGTTCTATAATATGGTGAAACGGAACAAGATGAAGTGT
AGGTCCGTCTCGCTATATTGGACTTTTGGGATGTTGTACTCGATGGTTTTGGATAACATGAATAATCCAC
AAAGAGGACATCCTGCAAGGCGGACCGCACCACCTCCAACAGTCACAGGACCTCATGACCGATGGTACGT
GGTAGGCGCTTCGTACGCTGCAGGTCGACGGATCGGTGACGGTGCTGGTTTAATTAACATGTCTAAAGGT
GAAGAATTATTCACTGGTGTTGTCCCAATTTTGGTTGAATTAGATGGTGATGTTAATGGTCACAAATTTT
CTGTCTCCGGTGAAGGTGAAGGTGATGCTACTTACGGTAAATTGACCTTAAAATTTATTTGTACTACTGG
TAAATTGCCAGTTCCATGGCCAACCTTAGTCACTACTTTAACTTATGGTGTTCAATGTTT
