>Addgene plasmid #69167 | LD114 | addgene partial sequence | sequence record 126133 | Tef-promoter-F 5'-GGATACAGTTCTCACATCAC-3'
ACCATGACAGTCAACACTAAGACCTATAGTGAGAGAGCAGAAACTCATGCCTCACCAGTAGCACAACGAT
TATTTCGATTAATGGAACTGAAGAAAACCAATTTATGTGCATCAATTGATGTTGATACCACTAAGGAATT
CCTTGAATTAATTGATAAATTGGGTCCTTATGTATGCTTAATCAAGACTCATATTGATATAATCAATGAT
TTTTCCTATGAATCCACTATTGAACCATTATTAGAACTTTCACGTAAACATCAATTTATGATTTTTGAAG
ATAGAAAATTTGCTGATATTGGTAATACCGTGAAGAAACAATATATTGGTGGAGTTTATAAAATTAGTAG
TTGGGCAGATATTACTAATGCTCATGGTGTCACTGGGAATGGAGTAGTTGAAGGATTAAAACAGGGAGCT
AAAGAAACCACCACCAACCAAGAGCCAAGAGGGTTATTGATGTTAGCTGAATTATCATCAGTGGGATCAT
TAGCATATGGAGAATATTCTCAAAAAACTGTTGAAATTGCTAAATCCGATAAGGAATTTGTTATTGGATT
TATTGCCCAACGTGATATGGGTGGACAAGAAGAAGGATTTGATTGGCTTATTATGACACCTGGAGTTGGA
TTAGATGATAAAGGTGATGGATTAGGACAACAATATAGAACTGTTGATGAAGTTGTTAGCACTGGAACTG
ATATTATCATTGTTGGTAGAGGATTGTTTGGTAAAGGAAGAGATCCAGATATTGAAGGTAAAAGGTATAG
AGATGCTGGTTGGAATGCTTATTTGAAAAAGACTGGCCAATTATAATCAGTACTGACAATAAAAAGATTC
TTGTTTTCAAGAACTT
